>Addgene plasmid #177917 | pAV-U6+27-Tornado-Squash-SAM-sensor 5-1 | addgene full sequence | sequence record 364014 | Addgene NGS Result
CTCTAACAGCCTTGTATCGTATATGCAAATATGAAGGAATCATGGGAAATAGGCCCTCTTCCTGCCCGAC
CTTGGATCCGGCTGTGGAATGTGTGTCAGTTAGGGTGTGGAAAGTCCCCAGGCTCCCCAGCAGGCAGAAG
TATGCAAAGCATGCATCTCAATTAGTCAGCAACCAGGTGTGGAAAGTCCCCAGGCTCCCCAGCAGGCAGA
AGTATGCAAAGCATGCATCTCAATTAGTCAGCAACCATAGTCCCGCCCCTAACTCCGCCCATCCCGCCCC
TAACTCCGCCCAGTTCCGCCCATTCTCCGCCCCATGGCTGACTAATTTTTTTTATTTATGCAGAGGCCGA
GGCCGCCTCGGCCTCTGAGCTATTCCAGAAGTAGTGAGGAGGCTTTTTTGGAGGCCTAGGCTTTTGCAAA
AAGCTTCACGCTGCCGCAAGCACTCAGGGCGCAAGGGCTGCTAAAGGAAGCGGAACACGTAGAAAGCCAG
TCCGCAGAAACGGTGCTGACCCCGGATGAATGTCAGCTACTGGGCTATCTGGACAAGGGAAAACGCAAGC
GCAAAGAGAAAGCAGGTAGCTTGCAGTGGGCTTACATGGCGATAGCTAGACTGGGCGGTTTTATGGACAG
CAAGCGAACCGGAATTGCCAGCTGGGGCGCCCTCTGGTAAGGTTGGGAAGCCCTGCAAAGTAAACTGGAT
GGCTTTCTTGCCGCCAAGGATCTGATGGCGCAGGGGATCAAGATCTGATCAAGAGACAGGATGAGGATCG
TTTCGCATGATTGAACAAGATGGATTGCACGCAGGTTCTCCGGCCGCTTGGGTGGAGAGGCTATTCGGCT
ATGACTGGGCACAACAGACAATCGGCTGCTCTGATGCCGCCGTGTTCCGGCTGTCAGCGCAGGGGCGCCC
GGTTCTTTTTGTCAAGACCGACCTGTCCGGTGCCCTGAATGAACTGCAGGACGAGGCAGCGCGGCTATCG
TGGCTGGCCACGACGGGCGTTCCTTGCGCAGCTGTGCTCGACGTTGTCACTGAAGCGGGAAGGGACTGGC
TGCTATTGGGCGAAGTGCCGGGGCAGGATCTCCTGTCATCTCACCTTGCTCCTGCCGAGAAAGTATCCAT
CATGGCTGATGCAATGCGGCGGCTGCATACGCTTGATCCGGCTACCTGCCCATTCGACCACCAAGCGAAA
CATCGCATCGAGCGAGCACGTACTCGGATGGAAGCCGGTCTTGTCGATCAGGATGATCTGGACGAAGAGC
ATCAGGGGCTCGCGCCAGCCGAACTGTTCGCCAGGCTCAAGGCGCGCATGCCCGACGGCGAGGATCTCGT
CGTGACCCATGGCGATGCCTGCTTGCCGAATATCATGGTGGAAAATGGCCGCTTTTCTGGATTCATCGAC
TGTGGCCGGCTGGGTGTGGCGGACCGCTATCAGGACATAGCGTTGGCTACCCGTGATATTGCTGAAGAGC
TTGGCGGCGAATGGGCTGACCGCTTCCTCGTGCTTTACGGTATCGCCGCTCCCGATTCGCAGCGCATCGC
CTTCTATCGCCTTCTTGACGAGTTCTTCTGAGCGGGACTCTGGGGTTCGAAATGACCGACCAAGCGACGC
CCAACCTGCCATCACGAGATTTCGATTCCACCGCCGCCTTCTATGAAAGGTTGGGCTTCGGAATCGTTTT
CCGGGACGCCGGCTGGATGATCCTCCAGCGCGGGGATCTCATGCTGGAGTTCTTCGCCCACCCCGGGCTC
GATCCCCTCGCGAGTTGGTTCAGCTGCTGCCTGAGGCTGGACGACCTCGCGGAGTTCTACCGGCAGTGCA
AATCCGTCGGCATCCAGGAAACCAGCAGCGGCTATCCGCGCATCCATGCCCCCGAACTGCAGGAGTGGGG
AGGCACGATGGCCGCTTTGGTCCGGATCTTTGTGAAGGAACCTTACTTCTGTGGTGTGACATAATTGGAC
AAACTACCTACAGAGATTTAAAGCTCTAAGGTAAATATAAAATTTTTAAGTGTATAATGTGTTAAACTAC
TGATTCTAATTGTTTGTGTATTTTAGATTCCAACCTATGGAACTGATGAATGGGAGCAGTGGTGGAATGC
CTTTAATGAGGAAAACCTGTTTTGCTCAGAAGAAATGCCATCTAGTGATGATGAGGCTACTGCTGACTCT
CAACATTCTACTCCTCCAAAAAAGAAGAGAAAGGTAGAAGACCCCAAGGACTTTCCTTCAGAATTGCTAA
GTTTTTTGAGTCATGCTGTGTTTAGTAATAGAACTCTTGCTTGCTTTGCTATTTACACCACAAAGGAAAA
AGCTGCACTGCTATACAAGAAAATTATGGAAAAATATTCTGTAACCTTTATAAGTAGGCATAACAGTTAT
AATCATAACATACTGTTTTTTCTTACTCCACACAGGCATAGAGTGTCTGCTATTAATAACTATGCTCAAA
AATTGTGTACCTTTAGCTTTTTAATTTGTAAAGGGGTTAATAAGGAATATTTGATGTATAGTGCCTTGAC
TAGAGATCATAATCAGCCATACCACATTTGTAGAGGTTTTACTTGCTTTAAAAAACCTCCCACACCTCCC
CCTGAACCTGAAACATAAAATGAATGCAATTGTTGTTGTTAACTTGTTTATTGCAGCTTATAATGGTTAC
AAATAAAGCAATAGCATCACAAATTTCACAAATAAAGCATTTTTTTCACTGCATTCTAGTTGTGGTTTGT
CCAAACTCATCAATGTATCTTATCATGTCTGGATCGATCCAGGACCTCCCTAACCCTATGACGTAATTCA
CGTCACGACTCCACCCCTCCAGGAACCCCTAGTGATGGAGTTGGCCACTCCCTCTCTGCGCGCTCGCTCA
CTGACTCGCTGCGCTCGGTCGTTCGGCTGCGGCGAGCGGTATCAGCTCACTCAAAGGCGGTAATACGGTT
ATCCACAGAATCAGGGGATAACGCAGGAAAGAACATGTGAGCAAAAGGCCAGCAAAAGGCCAGGAACCGT
AAAAAGGCCGCGTTGCTGGCGTTTTTCCATAGGCTCCGCCCCCCTGACGAGCATCACAAAAATCGACGCT
CAAGTCAGAGGTGGCGAAACCCGACAGGACTATAAAGATACCAGGCGTTTCCCCCTGGAAGCTCCCTCGT
GCGCTCTCCTGTTCCGACCCTGCCGCTTACCGGATACCTGTCCGCCTTTCTCCCTTCGGGAAGCGTGGCG
CTTTCTCATAGCTCACGCTGTAGGTATCTCAGTTCGGTGTAGGTCGTTCGCTCCAAGCTGGGCTGTGTGC
ACGAACCCCCCGTTCAGCCCGACCGCTGCGCCTTATCCGGTAACTATCGTCTTGAGTCCAACCCGGTAAG
ACACGACTTATCGCCACTGGCAGCAGCCACTGGTAACAGGATTAGCAGAGCGAGGTATGTAGGCGGTGCT
ACAGAGTTCTTGAAGTGGTGGCCTAACTACGGCTACACTAGAAGAACAGTATTTGGTATCTGCGCTCTGC
TGAAGCCAGTTACCTTCGGAAAAAGAGTTGGTAGCTCTTGATCCGGCAAACAAACCACCGCTGGTAGCGG
TGGTTTTTTTGTTTGCAAGCAGCAGATTACGCGCAGAAAAAAAGGATCTCAAGAAGATCCTTTGATCTTT
TCTACGGGGTCTGACGCTCAGTGGAACGAAAACTCACGTTAAGGGATTTTGGTCATGAGATTATCAAAAA
GGATCTTCACCTAGATCCTTTTAAATTAAAAATGAAGTTTTAAATCAATCTAAAGTATATATGAGTAAAC
TTGGTCTGACAGTTACCAATGCTTAATCAGTGAGGCACCTATCTCAGCGATCTGTCTATTTCGTTCATCC
ATAGTTGCCTGACTCCCCGTCGTGTAGATAACTACGATACGGGAGGGCTTACCATCTGGCCCCAGTGCTG
CAATGATACCGCGAGACCCACGCTCACCGGCTCCAGATTTATCAGCAATAAACCAGCCAGCCGGAAGGGC
CGAGCGCAGAAGTGGTCCTGCAACTTTATCCGCCTCCATCCAGTCTATTAATTGTTGCCGGGAAGCTAGA
GTAAGTAGTTCGCCAGTTAATAGTTTGCGCAACGTTGTTGCCATTGCTACAGGCATCGTGGTGTCACGCT
CGTCGTTTGGTATGGCTTCATTCAGCTCCGGTTCCCAACGATCAAGGCGAGTTACATGATCCCCCATGTT
GTGCAAAAAAGCGGTTAGCTCCTTCGGTCCTCCGATCGTTGTCAGAAGTAAGTTGGCCGCAGTGTTATCA
CTCATGGTTATGGCAGCACTGCATAATTCTCTTACTGTCATGCCATCCGTAAGATGCTTTTCTGTGACTG
GTGAGTACTCAACCAAGTCATTCTGAGAATAGTGTATGCGGCGACCGAGTTGCTCTTGCCCGGCGTCAAT
ACGGGATAATACCGCGCCACATAGCAGAACTTTAAAAGTGCTCATCATTGGAAAACGTTCTTCGGGGCGA
AAACTCTCAAGGATCTTACCGCTGTTGAGATCCAGTTCGATGTAACCCACTCGTGCACCCAACTGATCTT
CAGCATCTTTTACTTTCACCAGCGTTTCTGGGTGAGCAAAAACAGGAAGGCAAAATGCCGCAAAAAAGGG
AATAAGGGCGACACGGAAATGTTGAATACTCATACTCTTCCTTTTTCAATATTATTGAAGCATTTATCAG
GGTTATTGTCTCATGAGCGGATACATATTTGAATGTATTTAGAAAAATAAACAAATAGGGGTTCCGCGCA
CATTTCCCCGAAAAGTGCCACCTG
[124 nt withheld, positions 4785-4908]
C
[91 nt withheld, positions 4910-5000]
A
[49 nt withheld, positions 5002-5050]
CCTTTGACGTTGGAGTCCACGTTCTTT
[37 nt withheld, positions 5078-5114]
ACCCTATCTCGGTCTATTCTTTTGATTTATAAGGGATTTTGCCGATTTCGGCCTATTGGTTAAAAAATGA
GCTGATTTAACAAAAATTTAACGCGAATTTTAACAAAATATTAACGCTTACAATTTCCATTCGCCATTCA
GGCTGCGCAACTGTTGGGAAGGGCGATCGGTGCGGGCCTCTTCGCTATTACGCCAGCAGATCTGCAGATC
TGTCCCTCTCTGCGCGCTCGCTCGCTCACTGAGGCCGCCCGGGCAAAGCCCGGGCGTCGGGCGACCTTTG
GTCGCCCGGCCTCAGTGAGCGAGCGAGCGCGCAGAGAGGGAGTGGCCAACTCCATCACTAGGGGTTCCTT
GTAGTTAATGATTAACCCGCCATGCTACTTATCTACGTAAGACATGATAAGATACATTGATGAGTTTGGA
CAAACCACAACTAGAATGCAGTGAAAAAAATGCTTTATTTGTGAAATTTGTGATGCTATTGCTTTATTTG
TAACCATTATAAGCTGCAATAAACAAGTTACTAGTCCTCGGCTCGAGATCGATGCGGTCGCCATATGGAT
ATCGGTAACCGACGTCAAGCTTGCATGCCTGCAGGTCCTAGTAAAAAGCGGACCGAAGTCCGCTCTAGAG
CGTGGACTGTACCCTCCACTTTTATCCGGGCTTGGGACCGGCATTGGCAGTGTTCTACAGTCCACGCCGA
CCGCGGCCACCGCCATCCTTTCGAATCCGCTTAGAGAGTTTACGGCTCTACTTCCTATCCTAACCCAAAC
CGTATTATTGGGCTCACCTTGATTCCCTTTCGGTTACAAGGCATCTGGCGGCGGCCGCACTCGGCATGGT
TAGGCGGTTTCCCGCCCCCTCCCATTTTATCCGGGCTTGGGACCGGCGAGTGCGGCCCGTCGACTAGTAT
ATGTGCTGCCGAAGCGAGCACGGTGTTTCGTCCTTTCCACAAGATATATAAAGCCAAGAAATCGAAATAC
TTTCAAGTTACGGTAAGCATATGATAGTCCATTTTAAAACATAATTTTAAAACTGCAAACTACCCAAGAA
ATTATTACTTTCTACGTCACGTATTTTGTACTAATATCTTTGTGTTTACAGTCAAATTAATTCTAATTAT
CT
Features (pLannotate 1.2.2; 20 found; start..end, strand, type, name):
     91..420     +  promoter       SV40 promoter: SV40 enhancer and early promoter
    422..745     +  CDS            tnpA (fragment): TN5P_ECOLX - Also known as tnp. Experimental evidence at protein level: Swiss-Prot protein existence level 1. Mediates transposition of transposon Tn5 by a 'cut and paste' mechanism. First, the monomeric transposase binds the 19 bp inverted DNA repeats flanking the transposon. Then, dimerization of the DNA- bound transposase creates a synaptic DNA complex. After nicking of the first DNA strand, excision of the transposon proceeds through a series of intermediates. The transposase then mediates the insertion of the transposon at a new site by strand transfer. The activity of the wild- type tran
    777..1568    +  CDS            neo: KKA2_KLEPN - Also known as kan, nptII. Experimental evidence at protein level: Swiss-Prot protein existence level 1. Resistance to kanamycin, neomycin, paromomycin, ribostamycin, butirosin and gentamicin B. From Klebsiella pneumoniae.
   1592..1912    +  CDS            ble (fragment): BLE_KLEPN - Experimental evidence at protein level: Swiss-Prot protein existence level 1. Binding protein with a strong affinity to the bleomycin family of antibiotics. Binds to CL990; an antimitotic-antibiotic compound. From Klebsiella pneumoniae.
   1915..1989    +  CDS            small t antigen (fragment): SV40 (simian virus 40) small t antigen
   1991..2056    +  intron         small t intron: SV40 (simian virus 40) small t antigen intron
   2186..2206    +  CDS            SV40 NLS: nuclear localization signal of SV40 (simian virus 40) large T antigen
   2525..2608    +  CDS            large T antigen (fragment): large T antigen from SV40 (simian virus 40)
   2631..2765    +  polyA_signal   SV40 poly(A) signal: SV40 polyadenylation signal
   2821..2869    +  repeat_region  AAV2 ITR (fragment): inverted terminal repeat of adeno-associated virus serotype 2 inverted
   3034..3622    -  rep_origin     ori: high-copy-number ColE1/pMB1/pBR322/pUC origin of replication
   3793..4653    -  CDS            AmpR: β-lactamase; bla; confers resistance to ampicillin, carbenicillin, and related antibiotics
   4654..4758    -  promoter       AmpR promoter: bla
   4785..5213    +  rep_origin     f1 ori (sequence partly withheld): f1 bacteriophage origin of replication; arrow indicates direction of (+) strand synthesis
   5244..5311    -  CDS            lacZα (fragment): LacZα fragment of β-galactosidase; lacZ fragment
   5334..5463    -  repeat_region  AAV2 ITR (fragment): inverted terminal repeat of adeno-associated virus serotype 2 inverted
   5512..5633    -  polyA_signal   SV40 poly(A) signal: SV40 polyadenylation signal
   5691..5711    -  misc_feature   MCS (fragment): pUC18/19 multiple cloning site
   5940..6006    -  ncRNA          twister-P3 (fragment): Accession: RF03154 - type-P3 twister ribozyme
   6054..58      -  promoter       U6 promoter (across the origin): RNA polymerase III promoter for human U6 snRNA
