[The description below was written by a language model from this plasmid's Addgene catalogue record and pLannotate feature annotations shown in this document.]
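Description:
pAV-U6+27-Tornado-Squash-SAM-sensor 5-1 is a mammalian expression plasmid built on the pAV-U6+27 backbone, designed to produce a small synthetic sensor RNA as a circular transcript in mammalian cells. It is propagated in bacteria through a high-copy ColE1/pUC-type origin and selected with ampicillin (AmpR under its own bla promoter). An f1 phage origin and a lacZα remnant are also present. The backbone carries partial AAV2 inverted terminal repeat fragments flanking the mammalian cassettes, reflecting its AAV-vector ancestry, although the record describes use only as an expression plasmid, not for viral packaging. An SV40 enhancer/early promoter drives a neo (nptII) gene, which could allow G418 selection in mammalian cells. The neo gene is flanked by Tn5-derived transposase and ble fragments and followed by SV40 small t intron and polyadenylation sequences.

The payload is a 269 bp synthetic insert cloned between SalI and XbaI downstream of the U6+27 promoter, an RNA polymerase III promoter that retains the first 27 nucleotides of U6 snRNA. The insert places the Squash-SAM sensor 5-1 within the Tornado system. In this arrangement, flanking twister-type self-cleaving ribozymes (one fragment is annotated) process the transcript to leave ends that an endogenous cellular RNA ligase joins. This yields a stable circular RNA that accumulates to high levels. Squash is a fluorogenic aptamer engineered from an adenine riboswitch, and here it is configured as a sensor for SAM (presumably S-adenosylmethionine), making the plasmid suited to live-cell metabolite imaging. The sensor itself is not individually annotated, and the sequenced record (6,236 nt) is somewhat shorter than the listed total size of 6,419 bp.
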