Addgene plasmid #177917: pAV-U6+27-Tornado-Squash-SAM-sensor 5-1
Purpose: Expresses Squash-SAM sensor 5-1 as circular RNA in mammalian cells using the Tornado expression system.
Depositing lab: Samie Jaffrey. Depositing organization: Cornell University. Publication: Repurposing an adenine riboswitch into a fluorogenic imaging and sensing tag. Dey SK, Filonov GS, Olarerin-George AO, Jackson BT, Finley LWS, Jaffrey SR. Nat Chem Biol. 2021 Dec 22. pii: 10.1038/s41589-021-00925-0. doi: 10.1038/s41589-021-00925-0. PubMed 34937909.
Backbone
  Vector backbone: pAV-U6+27
  Backbone size w/o insert (bp): 6150
  Total vector size (bp): 6419
  Vector type: Mammalian Expression
Growth in bacteria
  Bacterial resistance: Ampicillin, 100 μg/mL
  Growth temperature: 37°C
  Growth strain: NEB Stable
  Copy number: Unknown
Gene/Insert
  Gene/Insert name: Tornado-Squash-SAM-sensor 5-1
  Species: Synthetic
  Insert size (bp): 269
  Promoter: U6+27
  Cloning method: Restriction Enzyme; 5′ cloning site SalI (not destroyed); 3′ cloning site XbaI (not destroyed)
  Sequencing primers: 5′ 5'-GAGGGCCTATTTCCCATGATT-3'; 3′ 5'-CATATGGATATCGGTAAC-3'
Terms and licenses: Academic/Nonprofit Terms; Industry Terms: Not Available to Industry
How to cite: pAV-U6+27-Tornado-Squash-SAM-sensor 5-1 was a gift from Samie Jaffrey (Addgene plasmid # 177917 ; http://n2t.net/addgene:177917 ; RRID:Addgene_177917)
